>Addgene plasmid #232783 | ATP5F1B-pmCherry | addgene full sequence | sequence record 465253 | Addgene NGS Result
TAGTTATTAATAGTAATCAATTACGGGGTCATTAGTTCATAGCCCATATATGGAGTTCCGCGTTACATAA
CTTACGGTAAATGGCCCGCCTGGCTGACCGCCCAACGACCCCCGCCCATTGACGTCAATAATGACGTATG
TTCCCATAGTAACGCCAATAGGGACTTTCCATTGACGTCAATGGGTGGAGTATTTACGGTAAACTGCCCA
CTTGGCAGTACATCAAGTGTATCATATGCCAAGTACGCCCCCTATTGACGTCAATGACGGTAAATGGCCC
GCCTGGCATTATGCCCAGTACATGACCTTATGGGACTTTCCTACTTGGCAGTACATCTACGTATTAGTCA
TCGCTATTACCATGGTGATGCGGTTTTGGCAGTACATCAATGGGCGTGGATAGCGGTTTGACTCACGGGG
ATTTCCAAGTCTCCACCCCATTGACGTCAATGGGAGTTTGTTTTGGCACCAAAATCAACGGGACTTTCCA
AAATGTCGTAACAACTCCGCCCCATTGACGCAAATGGGCGGTAGGCGTGTACGGTGGGAGGTCTATATAA
GCAGAGCTGGTTTAGTGAACCGTCAGATCCGCTAGCGCTACCGGACTCAGATCTATGTTGGGGTTTGTGG
GTCGGGTGGCCGCTGCTCCGGCCTCCGGGGCCTTGCGGAGACTCACCCCTTCAGCGTCGCTGCCCCCAGC
TCAGCTCTTACTGCGGGCCGCTCCGACGGCGGTCCATCCTGTCAGGGACTATGCGGCGCAAACATCTCCT
TCGCCAAAAGCAGGCGCCGCCACCGGGCGCATCGTGGCGGTCATTGGCGCAGTGGTGGACGTCCAGTTTG
ATGAGGGACTACCACCAATTCTAAATGCCCTGGAAGTGCAAGGCAGGGAGACCAGACTGGTTTTGGAGGT
GGCCCAGCATTTGGGTGAGAGCACAGTAAGGACTATTGCTATGGATGGTACAGAAGGCTTGGTTAGAGGC
CAGAAAGTACTGGATTCTGGTGCACCAATCAAAATTCCTGTTGGTCCTGAGACTTTGGGCAGAATCATGA
ATGTCATTGGAGAACCTATTGATGAAAGAGGTCCCATCAAAACCAAACAATTTGCTCCCATTCATGCTGA
GGCTCCAGAGTTCATGGAAATGAGTGTTGAGCAGGAAATTCTGGTGACTGGTATCAAGGTTGTCGATCTG
CTAGCTCCCTATGCCAAGGGTGGCAAAATTGGGCTTTTTGGTGGTGCTGGAGTTGGCAAGACTGTACTGA
TCATGGAGTTAATCAACAATGTCGCCAAAGCCCATGGTGGTTACTCTGTGTTTGCTGGTGTTGGTGAGAG
GACCCGTGAAGGCAATGATTTATACCATGAAATGATTGAATCTGGTGTTATCAACTTAAAAGATGCCACC
TCTAAGGTAGCACTGGTATATGGTCAAATGAATGAACCACCTGGTGCTCGTGCCCGGGTAGCTCTGACTG
GGCTGACTGTGGCTGAATACTTCAGAGACCAAGAAGGTCAAGATGTACTGCTATTTATTGATAACATCTT
TCGCTTCACCCAGGCTGGTTCAGAGGTGTCTGCATTATTGGGCCGAATCCCTTCTGCTGTGGGCTATCAG
CCTACCCTGGCCACTGACATGGGTACTATGCAGGAAAGAATTACCACTACCAAGAAGGGATCTATCACCT
CTGTACAGGCTATCTATGTGCCTGCTGATGACTTGACTGACCCTGCCCCTGCTACTACGTTTGCCCATTT
GGATGCTACCACTGTACTGTCGCGTGCCATTGCTGAGCTGGGCATCTATCCAGCTGTGGATCCTCTAGAC
TCCACCTCTCGTATCATGGATCCCAACATTGTTGGCAGTGAGCATTACGATGTTGCCCGTGGGGTGCAAA
AGATCCTGCAGGACTACAAATCCCTCCAGGATATCATTGCCATCCTGGGTATGGATGAACTTTCTGAGGA
AGACAAGTTGACCGTGTCCCGTGCACGGAAAATACAGCGTTTCTTGTCTCAGCCATTCCAGGTTGCTGAG
GTCTTCACAGGTCATATGGGGAAGCTGGTACCCCTGAAGGAGACCATCAAAGGATTCCAGCAGATTTTGG
CAGGTGAATATGACCATCTCCCAGAACAGGCCTTCTATATGGTGGGACCCATTGAAGAAGCTGTGGCAAA
AGCTGATAAGCTGGCTGAAGAGCATTCATCGGAATTCCAGTCGACGGTACCGCGGGCCCGGGATCCACCG
GTCGCCACCATGGTGAGCAAGGGCGAGGAGGATAACATGGCCATCATCAAGGAGTTCATGCGCTTCAAGG
TGCACATGGAGGGCTCCGTGAACGGCCACGAGTTCGAGATCGAGGGCGAGGGCGAGGGCCGCCCCTACGA
GGGCACCCAGACCGCCAAGCTGAAGGTGACCAAGGGTGGCCCCCTGCCCTTCGCCTGGGACATCCTGTCC
CCTCAGTTCATGTACGGCTCCAAGGCCTACGTGAAGCACCCCGCCGACATCCCCGACTACTTGAAGCTGT
CCTTCCCCGAGGGCTTCAAGTGGGAGCGCGTGATGAACTTCGAGGACGGCGGCGTGGTGACCGTGACCCA
GGACTCCTCCCTGCAGGACGGCGAGTTCATCTACAAGGTGAAGCTGCGCGGCACCAACTTCCCCTCCGAC
GGCCCCGTAATGCAGAAGAAGACCATGGGCTGGGAGGCCTCCTCCGAGCGGATGTACCCCGAGGACGGCG
CCCTGAAGGGCGAGATCAAGCAGAGGCTGAAGCTGAAGGACGGCGGCCACTACGACGCTGAGGTCAAGAC
CACCTACAAGGCCAAGAAGCCCGTGCAGCTGCCCGGCGCCTACAACGTCAACATCAAGTTGGACATCACC
TCCCACAACGAGGACTACACCATCGTGGAACAGTACGAACGCGCCGAGGGCCGCCACTCCACCGGCGGCA
TGGACGAGCTGTACAAGTAAAGCGGCCGCGACTCTAGATCATAATCAGCCATACCACATTTGTAGAGGTT
TTACTTGCTTTAAAAAACCTCCCACACCTCCCCCTGAACCTGAAACATAAAATGAATGCAATTGTTGTTG
TTAACTTGTTTATTGCAGCTTATAATGGTTACAAATAAAGCAATAGCATCACAAATTTCACAAATAAAGC
ATTTTTTTCACTGCATTCTAGTTGTGGTTTGTCCAAACTCATCAATGTATCTTAAGGCGTAAATTGTAAG
CGTTAATATTTTGTTAAAATTCGCGTTAAATTTTTGTTAAATCAGCTCATTTTTTAACCAATAGGCCGAA
ATCGGCAAAATCCCTTATAAATCAAAAGAATAGACCGAGATAGGGT
[37 nt withheld, positions 3337-3373]
AAAGAACGTGGACTCCAACGTCAAAGG
[49 nt withheld, positions 3401-3449]
T
[91 nt withheld, positions 3451-3541]
G
[124 nt withheld, positions 3543-3666]
CAGGTGGCACTTTTCGGGGAAATGTGCGCGGAACCCCTATTTGTTTATTTTTCTAAATACATTCAAATAT
GTATCCGCTCATGAGACAATAACCCTGATAAATGCTTCAATAATATTGAAAAAGGAAGAGTCCTGAGGCG
GAAAGAACCAGCTGTGGAATGTGTGTCAGTTAGGGTGTGGAAAGTCCCCAGGCTCCCCAGCAGGCAGAAG
TATGCAAAGCATGCATCTCAATTAGTCAGCAACCAGGTGTGGAAAGTCCCCAGGCTCCCCAGCAGGCAGA
AGTATGCAAAGCATGCATCTCAATTAGTCAGCAACCATAGTCCCGCCCCTAACTCCGCCCATCCCGCCCC
TAACTCCGCCCAGTTCCGCCCATTCTCCGCCCCATGGCTGACTAATTTTTTTTATTTATGCAGAGGCCGA
GGCCGCCTCGGCCTCTGAGCTATTCCAGAAGTAGTGAGGAGGCTTTTTTGGAGGCCTAGGCTTTTGCAAA
GATCGATCAAGAGACAGGATGAGGATCGTTTCGCATGATTGAACAAGATGGATTGCACGCAGGTTCTCCG
GCCGCTTGGGTGGAGAGGCTATTCGGCTATGACTGGGCACAACAGACAATCGGCTGCTCTGATGCCGCCG
TGTTCCGGCTGTCAGCGCAGGGGCGCCCGGTTCTTTTTGTCAAGACCGACCTGTCCGGTGCCCTGAATGA
ACTGCAAGACGAGGCAGCGCGGCTATCGTGGCTGGCCACGACGGGCGTTCCTTGCGCAGCTGTGCTCGAC
GTTGTCACTGAAGCGGGAAGGGACTGGCTGCTATTGGGCGAAGTGCCGGGGCAGGATCTCCTGTCATCTC
ACCTTGCTCCTGCCGAGAAAGTATCCATCATGGCTGATGCAATGCGGCGGCTGCATACGCTTGATCCGGC
TACCTGCCCATTCGACCACCAAGCGAAACATCGCATCGAGCGAGCACGTACTCGGATGGAAGCCGGTCTT
GTCGATCAGGATGATCTGGACGAAGAGCATCAGGGGCTCGCGCCAGCCGAACTGTTCGCCAGGCTCAAGG
CGAGCATGCCCGACGGCGAGGATCTCGTCGTGACCCATGGCGATGCCTGCTTGCCGAATATCATGGTGGA
AAATGGCCGCTTTTCTGGATTCATCGACTGTGGCCGGCTGGGTGTGGCGGACCGCTATCAGGACATAGCG
TTGGCTACCCGTGATATTGCTGAAGAGCTTGGCGGCGAATGGGCTGACCGCTTCCTCGTGCTTTACGGTA
TCGCCGCTCCCGATTCGCAGCGCATCGCCTTCTATCGCCTTCTTGACGAGTTCTTCTGAGCGGGACTCTG
GGGTTCGAAATGACCGACCAAGCGACGCCCAACCTGCCATCACGAGATTTCGATTCCACCGCCGCCTTCT
ATGAAAGGTTGGGCTTCGGAATCGTTTTCCGGGACGCCGGCTGGATGATCCTCCAGCGCGGGGATCTCAT
GCTGGAGTTCTTCGCCCACCCTAGGGGGAGGCTAACTGAAACACGGAAGGAGACAATACCGGAAGGAACC
CGCGCTATGACGGCAATAAAAAGACAGAATAAAACGCACGGTGTTGGGTCGTTTGTTCATAAACGCGGGG
TTCGGTCCCAGGGCTGGCACTCTGTCGATACCCCACCGAGACCCCATTGGGGCCAATACGCCCGCGTTTC
TTCCTTTTCCCCACCCCACCCCCCAAGTTCGGGTGAAGGCCCAGGGCTCGCAGCCAACGTCGGGGCGACA
GGCCCTGCCATAGCCTCAGGTTACTCATATATACTTTAGATTGATTTAAAACTTCATTTTTAATTTAAAA
GGATCTAGGTGAAGATCCTTTTTGATAATCTCATGACCAAAATCCCTTAACGTGAGTTTTCGTTCCACTG
AGCGTCAGACCCCGTAGAAAAGATCAAAGGATCTTCTTGAGATCCTTTTTTTCTGCGCGTAATCTGCTGC
TTGCAAACAAAAAAACCACCGCTACCAGCGGTGGTTTGTTTGCCGGATCAAGAGCTACCAACTCTTTTTC
CGAAGGTAACTGGCTTCAGCAGAGCGCAGATACCAAATACTGTTCTTCTAGTGTAGCCGTAGTTAGGCCA
CCACTTCAAGAACTCTGTAGCACCGCCTACATACCTCGCTCTGCTAATCCTGTTACCAGTGGCTGCTGCC
AGTGGCGATAAGTCGTGTCTTACCGGGTTGGACTCAAGACGATAGTTACCGGATAAGGCGCAGCGGTCGG
GCTGAACGGGGGGTTCGTGCACACAGCCCAGCTTGGAGCGAACGACCTACACCGAACTGAGATACCTACA
GCGTGAGCTATGAGAAAGCGCCACGCTTCCCGAAGGGAGAAAGGCGGACAGGTATCCGGTAAGCGGCAGG
GTCGGAACAGGAGAGCGCACGAGGGAGCTTCCAGGGGGAAACGCCTGGTATCTTTATAGTCCTGTCGGGT
TTCGCCACCTCTGACTTGAGCGTCGATTTTTGTGATGCTCGTCAGGGGGGCGGAGCCTATGGAAAAACGC
CAGCAACGCGGCCTTTTTACGGTTCCTGGCCTTTTGCTGGCCTTTTGCTCACATGTTCTTTCCTGCGTTA
TCCCCTGATTCTGTGGATAACCGTATTACCGCCATGCAT
Features (pLannotate 1.2.2; 16 found; start..end, strand, type, name):
     61..364     +  enhancer       CMV enhancer: human cytomegalovirus immediate early enhancer
    365..568     +  promoter       CMV promoter: human cytomegalovirus (CMV) immediate early promoter
    591..614     +  misc_feature   MCS (fragment): multiple cloning site
    615..2201    +  CDS            ATP5F1B: ATPB_HUMAN - Also known as ATP5B Experimental evidence at protein level: Swiss-Prot protein existence level 1. Mitochondrial membrane ATP synthase (F(1)F(0) ATP synthase or Complex V) produces ATP from ADP in the presence of a proton gradient across the membrane which is generated by electron transport complexes of the respiratory chain. F-type ATPases consist of two structural domains, F(1) - containing the extramembraneous catalytic core, and F(0) - containing the membrane proton channel, linked together by a central stalk and a peripheral stalk. During catalysis, ATP synthesis in the cataly
   2208..2236    +  misc_feature   MCS (fragment): multiple cloning site
   2250..2957    +  CDS            mCherry: mCherry is a basic (constitutively fluorescent) red fluorescent protein published in 2004, derived from Discosoma sp.. It is reported to be a very rapidly-maturing monomer with low acid sensitivity.
   2977..3060    +  CDS            large T antigen (fragment): large T antigen from SV40 (simian virus 40)
   3083..3204    +  polyA_signal   SV40 poly(A) signal: SV40 polyadenylation signal
   3238..3666    -  rep_origin     f1 ori (sequence partly withheld): f1 bacteriophage origin of replication; arrow indicates direction of (+) strand synthesis
   3693..3797    +  promoter       AmpR promoter: bla
   3799..4156    +  promoter       SV40 promoter: SV40 enhancer and early promoter
   4191..4985    +  CDS            NeoR/KanR: aminoglycoside phosphotransferase from Tn5; aph(3')-II (or nptII); confers resistance to neomycin, kanamycin, and G418 (Geneticin®)
   5006..5158    +  CDS            ble (fragment): BLE_KLEPN - Experimental evidence at protein level: Swiss-Prot protein existence level 1. Binding protein with a strong affinity to the bleomycin family of antibiotics. Binds to CL990; an antimitotic-antibiotic compound. From Klebsiella pneumoniae.
   5217..5264    +  polyA_signal   HSV TK poly(A) signal: herpes simplex virus thymidine kinase polyadenylation signal (Cole and Stacy, 1985)
   5355..5371    -  polyA_signal   bGH poly(A) signal (fragment): bovine growth hormone polyadenylation signal
   5593..6181    +  rep_origin     ori: high-copy-number ColE1/pMB1/pBR322/pUC origin of replication
