[The description below was written by a language model from this plasmid's Addgene catalogue record and pLannotate feature annotations shown in this document.]
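Description:
ATP5F1B-pmCherry is a mammalian expression plasmid built on the pmCherry N1 backbone. It encodes human ATP5F1B (also called ATP5B), the beta subunit of the catalytic F1 portion of the mitochondrial ATP synthase (Complex V), fused at its C terminus to the monomeric red fluorescent protein mCherry. The 1,587 bp coding sequence was inserted between the BglII and EcoRI sites of the multiple cloning site, both of which are retained. It sits directly downstream of the human cytomegalovirus immediate early enhancer and promoter. A short remnant of the polylinker links it to the mCherry open reading frame, and the transcript ends at an SV40 polyadenylation signal. Placing the tag at the C terminus leaves the N terminus of the protein free, which is where mitochondrial import signals normally lie.

The sequenced plasmid is 6,295 nt and is maintained at high copy in E. coli through a ColE1/pUC-type origin. An f1 phage origin is also present. Selection relies on a single Tn5 aminoglycoside phosphotransferase gene (NeoR/KanR) preceded by tandem bacterial (bla) and SV40 early promoters and followed by an HSV TK polyadenylation signal. This arrangement gives kanamycin resistance in bacteria and allows G418 selection of transfected mammalian cells. The small annotated fragments of SV40 large T antigen, ble and the bGH poly(A) signal appear to be backbone remnants or incidental matches rather than functional elements. The stated purpose is simply expression of mCherry-tagged ATP5F1B. The associated publication concerns the functional interaction between Aurora kinase A and the mitochondrial ATP synthase, so the construct is suited to fluorescence imaging of this subunit in transfected cells.
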