Addgene plasmid #232783: ATP5F1B-pmCherry
Purpose: Encodes an mCherry-tagged ATP5F1B
Depositing lab: Giulia Bertolin. Depositing organization: CNRS, Delegation Bretagne et Pays de la Loire. Publication: Aurora kinase A/AURKA functionally interacts with the mitochondrial ATP synthase to regulate energy metabolism and cell death. Sharma RK, Chafik A, Bertolin G. Cell Death Discov. 2023 Jun 29;9(1):203. doi: 10.1038/s41420-023-01501-2. PubMed 37386025.
Backbone
  Vector backbone: pmCherry N1
  Vector type: Mammalian Expression
Growth in bacteria
  Bacterial resistance: Kanamycin, 50 μg/mL
  Growth temperature: 37°C
  Growth strain: DH5alpha
  Copy number: High Copy
Gene/Insert
  Gene/Insert name: ATP5F1B (alt name: ATP5B)
  Species: H. sapiens (human)
  Insert size (bp): 1587
  Entrez Gene: ATP5F1B (a.k.a. ATP5B, ATPMB, ATPSB, HEL-S-271, HUMOP2)
  Promoter: CMV
  Tag / fusion protein: mCherry (C terminal on backbone)
  Cloning method: Restriction Enzyme; 5′ cloning site BglII (not destroyed); 3′ cloning site EcoRI (not destroyed)
  Sequencing primers: 5′ CMV
Terms and licenses: Academic/Nonprofit Terms; Industry Terms: Not Available to Industry
How to cite: ATP5F1B-pmCherry was a gift from Giulia Bertolin (Addgene plasmid # 232783 ; http://n2t.net/addgene:232783 ; RRID:Addgene_232783)
